>Addgene plasmid #146590 | pCIneo-lambdaN-HA-HsTNRC6C_1248-1600_I | depositor full sequence | sequence record 289036 | Full Sequence
TCAATATTGGCCATTAGCCATATTATTCATTGGTTATATAGCATAAATCAATATTGGCTATTGGCCATTG
CATACGTTGTATCTATATCATAATATGTACATTTATATTGGCTCATGTCCAATATGACCGCCATGTTGGC
ATTGATTATTGACTAGTTATTAATAGTAATCAATTACGGGGTCATTAGTTCATAGCCCATATATGGAGTT
CCGCGTTACATAACTTACGGTAAATGGCCCGCCTGGCTGACCGCCCAACGACCCCCGCCCATTGACGTCA
ATAATGACGTATGTTCCCATAGTAACGCCAATAGGGACTTTCCATTGACGTCAATGGGTGGAGTATTTAC
GGTAAACTGCCCACTTGGCAGTACATCAAGTGTATCATATGCCAAGTCCGCCCCCTATTGACGTCAATGA
CGGTAAATGGCCCGCCTGGCATTATGCCCAGTACATGACCTTACGGGACTTTCCTACTTGGCAGTACATC
TACGTATTAGTCATCGCTATTACCATGGTGATGCGGTTTTGGCAGTACACCAATGGGCGTGGATAGCGGT
TTGACTCACGGGGATTTCCAAGTCTCCACCCCATTGACGTCAATGGGAGTTTGTTTTGGCACCAAAATCA
ACGGGACTTTCCAAAATGTCGTAACAACTGCGATCGCCCGCCCCGTTGACGCAAATGGGCGGTAGGCGTG
TACGGTGGGAGGTCTATATAAGCAGAGCTCGTTTAGTGAACCGTCAGATCACTAGAAGCTTTATTGCGGT
AGTTTATCACAGTTAAATTGCTAACGCAGTCAGTGCTTCTGACACAACAGTCTCGAACTTAAGCTGCAGT
GACTCTCTTAAGGTAGCCTTGCAGAAGTTGGTCGTGAGGCACTGGGCAGGTAAGTATCAAGGTTACAAGA
CAGGTTTAAGGAGACCAATAGAAACTGGGCTTGTCGAGACAGAGAAGACTCTTGCGTTTCTGATAGGCAC
CTATTGGTCTTACTGACATCCACTTTGCCTTTCTCTCCACAGGTGTCCACTCCCAGTTCAATTACAGCTC
TTAAGGCTAGAGTACTTAATACGACTCACTATAGGCTAGCCACCATGGACGCACAAACACGACGACGTGA
GCGTCGCGCTGAGAAACAAGCTCAATGGAAAGCTGCAAACCCACCGCTCGAGGCTGCCCAAGCTTACACC
ATGGCCTACCCATATGATGTTCCAGATTACGCTTCACTCGACGCGGATCCCGTCGAATTCCCTGACCTGC
AGACCAAAGAGCAGCAGTCTTCACCCAACACCTTTGCTCCTTACCCTCTCGCTGGACTGAACCCAAACAT
GAATGTCAACAGCATGGACATGACCGGTGGCTTGTCGGTGAAGGACCCATCCCAGTCCCAGTCACGCCTC
CCCCAGTGGACGCACCCCAACTCCATGGATAACTTGCCCAGTGCCGCTTCCCCCCTGGAGCAGAACCCTA
GCAAGCATGGTGCTATCCCTGGAGGTCTAAGCATTGGGCCTCCAGGTAAGTCCTCCATTGATGACTCCTA
TGGCCGGTACGATTTAATCCAGAACAGTGAGTCACCAGCCAGTCCTCCCGTAGCTGTTCCCCATAGCTGG
TCACGTGCCAAATCTGACAGTGATAAAATCTCAAATGGCTCTAGCATCAACTGGCCCCCAGAATTCCATC
CGGGAGTTCCATGGAAAGGACTGCAGAATATTGACCCTGAGAATGACCCTGACGTCACTCCTGGCAGTGT
CCCCACTGGGCCTACCATCAACACCACCATCCAGGATGTCAACCGCTACCTCCTCAAGAGTGGAGGTAAA
CTGTCAGACATCAAATCGACGTGGTCCTCTGGCCCTACCTCCCACACGCAAGCCTCTCTGTCTCATGAAC
TATGGAAGGTGCCCAGAAACAGTACTGCACCCACGAGGCCACCTCCAGGGTTAACCAATCCCAAGCCCTC
CTCCACCTGGGGTGCCAGCCCCCTCGGCTGGACCAGCTCCTACTCCTCGGGTTCTGCCTGGAGCACCGAC
ACCTCAGGAAGAACCAGCAGCTGGCTCGTTCTTCGAAACCTCACTCCCCAGATTGATGGTTCTACACTGC
GGACATTGTGTTTGCAACATGGGCCTCTTATCACATTCCACCTGAATCTGACTCAAGGCAATGCTGTGGT
CCGGTACAGCTCCAAGGAGGAGGCTGCCAAGGCCCAGAAGTCTCTGCACATGTGCGTCCTGGGAAACACT
ACCATCCTGGCCGAGTTCGCTGGTGAAGAAGAAGTGAATCGCTTCTTAGCCCAAGGCCAGGCGCTGCCAT
AGGCGGCCGCTTCCCTTTAGTGAGGGTTAATGCTTCGAGCAGACATGATAAGATACATTGATGAGTTTGG
ACAAACCACAACTAGAATGCAGTGAAAAAAATGCTTTATTTGTGAAATTTGTGATGCTATTGCTTTATTT
GTAACCATTATAAGCTGCAATAAACAAGTTAACAACAACAATTGCATTCATTTTATGTTTCAGGTTCAGG
GGGAGATGTGGGAGGTTTTTTAAAGCAAGTAAAACCTCTACAAATGTGGTAAAATCCGATAAGGATCGAT
CCGGGCTGGCGTAATAGCGAAGAGGCCCGCACCGATCGCCCTTCCCAACAGTTGCGCAGCCTGAATGGCG
AATGG
[124 nt withheld, positions 2666-2789]
C
[91 nt withheld, positions 2791-2881]
A
[49 nt withheld, positions 2883-2931]
CCTTTGACGTTGGAGTCCACGTTCTTT
[37 nt withheld, positions 2959-2995]
ACCCTATCTCGGTCTATTCTTTTGATTTATAAGGGATTTTGCCGATTTCGGCCTATTGGTTAAAAAATGA
GCTGATTTAACAAAAATTTAACGCGAATTTTAACAAAATATTAACGCTTACAATTTCCTGATGCGGTATT
TTCTCCTTACGCATCTGTGCGGTATTTCACACCGCATACGCGGATCTGCGCAGCACCATGGCCTGAAATA
ACCTCTGAAAGAGGAACTTGGTTAGGTACCTTCTGAGGCGGAAAGAACCAGCTGTGGAATGTGTGTCAGT
TAGGGTGTGGAAAGTCCCCAGGCTCCCCAGCAGGCAGAAGTATGCAAAGCATGCATCTCAATTAGTCAGC
AACCAGGTGTGGAAAGTCCCCAGGCTCCCCAGCAGGCAGAAGTATGCAAAGCATGCATCTCAATTAGTCA
GCAACCATAGTCCCGCCCCTAACTCCGCCCATCCCGCCCCTAACTCCGCCCAGTTCCGCCCATTCTCCGC
CCCATGGCTGACTAATTTTTTTTATTTATGCAGAGGCCGAGGCCGCCTCGGCCTCTGAGCTATTCCAGAA
GTAGTGAGGAGGCTTTTTTGGAGGCCTAGGCTTTTGCAAAAAGCTTGATTCTTCTGACACAACAGTCTCG
AACTTAAGGCTAGAGCCACCATGATTGAACAAGATGGATTGCACGCAGGTTCTCCGGCCGCTTGGGTGGA
GAGGCTATTCGGCTATGACTGGGCACAACAGACAATCGGCTGCTCTGATGCCGCCGTGTTCCGGCTGTCA
GCGCAGGGGCGCCCGGTTCTTTTTGTCAAGACCGACCTGTCCGGTGCCCTGAATGAACTGCAGGACGAGG
CAGCGCGGCTATCGTGGCTGGCCACGACGGGCGTTCCTTGCGCAGCTGTGCTCGACGTTGTCACTGAAGC
GGGAAGGGACTGGCTGCTATTGGGCGAAGTGCCGGGGCAGGATCTCCTGTCATCTCACCTTGCTCCTGCC
GAGAAAGTATCCATCATGGCTGATGCAATGCGGCGGCTGCATACGCTTGATCCGGCTACCTGCCCATTCG
ACCACCAAGCGAAACATCGCATCGAGCGAGCACGTACTCGGATGGAAGCCGGTCTTGTCGATCAGGATGA
TCTGGACGAAGAGCATCAGGGGCTCGCGCCAGCCGAACTGTTCGCCAGGCTCAAGGCGCGCATGCCCGAC
GGCGAGGATCTCGTCGTGACCCATGGCGATGCCTGCTTGCCGAATATCATGGTGGAAAATGGCCGCTTTT
CTGGATTCATCGACTGTGGCCGGCTGGGTGTGGCGGACCGCTATCAGGACATAGCGTTGGCTACCCGTGA
TATTGCTGAAGAGCTTGGCGGCGAATGGGCTGACCGCTTCCTCGTGCTTTACGGTATCGCCGCTCCCGAT
TCGCAGCGCATCGCCTTCTATCGCCTTCTTGACGAGTTCTTCTGAGCGGGACTCTGGGGTTCGAAATGAC
CGACCAAGCGACGCCCAACCTGCCATCACGATGGCCGCAATAAAATATCTTTATTTTCATTACATCTGTG
TGTTGGTTTTTTGTGTGAATCGATAGCGATAAGGATCCGCGTATGGTGCACTCTCAGTACAATCTGCTCT
GATGCCGCATAGTTAAGCCAGCCCCGACACCCGCCAACACCCGCTGACGCGCCCTGACGGGCTTGTCTGC
TCCCGGCATCCGCTTACAGACAAGCTGTGACCGTCTCCGGGAGCTGCATGTGTCAGAGGTTTTCACCGTC
ATCACCGAAACGCGCGAGACGAAAGGGCCTCGTGATACGCCTATTTTTATAGGTTAATGTCATGATAATA
ATGGTTTCTTAGACGTCAGGTGGCACTTTTCGGGGAAATGTGCGCGGAACCCCTATTTGTTTATTTTTCT
AAATACATTCAAATATGTATCCGCTCATGAGACAATAACCCTGATAAATGCTTCAATAATATTGAAAAAG
GAAGAGTATGAGTATTCAACATTTCCGTGTCGCCCTTATTCCCTTTTTTGCGGCATTTTGCCTTCCTGTT
TTTGCTCACCCAGAAACGCTGGTGAAAGTAAAAGATGCTGAAGATCAGTTGGGTGCACGAGTGGGTTACA
TCGAACTGGATCTCAACAGCGGTAAGATCCTTGAGAGTTTTCGCCCCGAAGAACGTTTTCCAATGATGAG
CACTTTTAAAGTTCTGCTATGTGGCGCGGTATTATCCCGTATTGACGCCGGGCAAGAGCAACTCGGTCGC
CGCATACACTATTCTCAGAATGACTTGGTTGAGTACTCACCAGTCACAGAAAAGCATCTTACGGATGGCA
TGACAGTAAGAGAATTATGCAGTGCTGCCATAACCATGAGTGATAACACTGCGGCCAACTTACTTCTGAC
AACGATCGGAGGACCGAAGGAGCTAACCGCTTTTTTGCACAACATGGGGGATCATGTAACTCGCCTTGAT
CGTTGGGAACCGGAGCTGAATGAAGCCATACCAAACGACGAGCGTGACACCACGATGCCTGTAGCAATGG
CAACAACGTTGCGCAAACTATTAACTGGCGAACTACTTACTCTAGCTTCCCGGCAACAATTAATAGACTG
GATGGAGGCGGATAAAGTTGCAGGACCACTTCTGCGCTCGGCCCTTCCGGCTGGCTGGTTTATTGCTGAT
AAATCTGGAGCCGGTGAGCGTGGGTCTCGCGGTATCATTGCAGCACTGGGGCCAGATGGTAAGCCCTCCC
GTATCGTAGTTATCTACACGACGGGGAGTCAGGCAACTATGGATGAACGAAATAGACAGATCGCTGAGAT
AGGTGCCTCACTGATTAAGCATTGGTAACTGTCAGACCAAGTTTACTCATATATACTTTAGATTGATTTA
AAACTTCATTTTTAATTTAAAAGGATCTAGGTGAAGATCCTTTTTGATAATCTCATGACCAAAATCCCTT
AACGTGAGTTTTCGTTCCACTGAGCGTCAGACCCCGTAGAAAAGATCAAAGGATCTTCTTGAGATCCTTT
TTTTCTGCGCGTAATCTGCTGCTTGCAAACAAAAAAACCACCGCTACCAGCGGTGGTTTGTTTGCCGGAT
CAAGAGCTACCAACTCTTTTTCCGAAGGTAACTGGCTTCAGCAGAGCGCAGATACCAAATACTGTTCTTC
TAGTGTAGCCGTAGTTAGGCCACCACTTCAAGAACTCTGTAGCACCGCCTACATACCTCGCTCTGCTAAT
CCTGTTACCAGTGGCTGCTGCCAGTGGCGATAAGTCGTGTCTTACCGGGTTGGACTCAAGACGATAGTTA
CCGGATAAGGCGCAGCGGTCGGGCTGAACGGGGGGTTCGTGCACACAGCCCAGCTTGGAGCGAACGACCT
ACACCGAACTGAGATACCTACAGCGTGAGCTATGAGAAAGCGCCACGCTTCCCGAAGGGAGAAAGGCGGA
CAGGTATCCGGTAAGCGGCAGGGTCGGAACAGGAGAGCGCACGAGGGAGCTTCCAGGGGGAAACGCCTGG
TATCTTTATAGTCCTGTCGGGTTTCGCCACCTCTGACTTGAGCGTCGATTTTTGTGATGCTCGTCAGGGG
GGCGGAGCCTATGGAAAAACGCCAGCAACGCGGCCTTTTTACGGTTCCTGGCCTTTTGCTGGCCTTTTGC
TCACATGGCTCGACAGATCT
Features (pLannotate 1.2.2; 21 found; start..end, strand, type, name):
    140..517     +  enhancer       CMV enhancer: human cytomegalovirus immediate early enhancer
    518..729     +  promoter       CMV promoter: human cytomegalovirus (CMV) immediate early promoter
    890..1022    +  intron         chimeric intron: chimera between introns from human β-globin and immunoglobulin heavy chain genes
   1067..1085    +  promoter       T7 promoter: promoter for bacteriophage T7 RNA polymerase
   1095..1169    +  CDS            N (fragment): REGN_LAMBD - Experimental evidence at protein level: Swiss-Prot protein existence level 1. Plays a role as a transcriptional antitermination factor that allows the virus to initiate its lytic phase. Activates expression of the delayed viral early genes by modifying host RNA polymerase (RNAP) into a form that is resistant to termination signals. This antitermination function requires the host NusA protein which serves to stabilize the interaction between antitermination protein N and host RNA polymerase. From Escherichia phage lambda (Bacteriophage lambda).
   1197..1224    +  CDS            3xHA (fragment): three tandem HA epitope tags
   1251..2309    +  CDS            TNRC6C (fragment): TNR6C_HUMAN - Also known as KIAA1582. Experimental evidence at protein level: Swiss-Prot protein existence level 1. Plays a role in RNA-mediated gene silencing by micro-RNAs (miRNAs). Required for miRNA-dependent translational repression of complementary mRNAs by argonaute family proteins. As scaffoldng protein associates with argonaute proteins bound to partially complementary mRNAs and simultaneously can recruit CCR4-NOT and PAN deadenylase complexes. From Homo sapiens (Human).
   2324..2341    -  promoter       T3 promoter (fragment): promoter for bacteriophage T3 RNA polymerase
   2359..2480    -  polyA_signal   SV40 poly(A) signal: SV40 polyadenylation signal
   2503..2571    -  CDS            large T antigen (fragment): large T antigen from SV40 (simian virus 40)
   2595..2662    +  CDS            lacZα (fragment): LacZα fragment of β-galactosidase; lacZ fragment
   2666..3094    +  rep_origin     f1 ori (sequence partly withheld): f1 bacteriophage origin of replication; arrow indicates direction of (+) strand synthesis
   3122..3173    -  misc_feature   bom (fragment): basis of mobility region from pBR322
   3238..3595    +  promoter       SV40 promoter: SV40 enhancer and early promoter
   3646..4437    +  CDS            neo: KKA2_KLEPN - Also known as kan, nptII. Experimental evidence at protein level: Swiss-Prot protein existence level 1. Resistance to kanamycin, neomycin, paromomycin, ribostamycin, butirosin and gentamicin B. From Klebsiella pneumoniae.
   4504..4552    +  polyA_signal   poly(A) signal: synthetic polyadenylation signal
   4572..4626    -  misc_feature   bom (fragment): basis of mobility region from pBR322
   4728..4763    -  CDS            rop (fragment): Rop protein, which maintains plasmids at low copy number; rop
   4858..4962    +  promoter       AmpR promoter: bla
   4963..5823    +  CDS            AmpR: β-lactamase; bla; confers resistance to ampicillin, carbenicillin, and related antibiotics
   5994..6582    +  rep_origin     ori: high-copy-number ColE1/pMB1/pBR322/pUC origin of replication
