[The description below was written by a language model from this plasmid's Addgene catalogue record and pLannotate feature annotations shown in this document.]
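Description:
pCIneo-lambdaN-HA-HsTNRC6C_1248-1600_I is a mammalian expression plasmid of about 6.7 kb built on the pCI-neo backbone. It is propagated in E. coli through a high-copy ColE1/pUC-type origin with ampicillin selection (AmpR), and it also carries an f1 origin for single-stranded DNA production. For mammalian cells, an SV40 enhancer/early promoter drives the neo (aminoglycoside phosphotransferase) gene followed by a synthetic poly(A) signal, which allows selection of stable transfectants with G418-type drugs. Several short annotated fragments (lacZα, bom, rop, SV40 large T antigen) appear to be backbone remnants rather than functional elements.

The expression cassette uses the CMV immediate-early enhancer and promoter followed by a chimeric β-globin/immunoglobulin intron, which generally improves mRNA processing and expression, and ends at the SV40 polyadenylation signal. T7 and T3 phage promoters flank the insert. The open reading frame encodes a short fragment of the bacteriophage lambda N protein, then an HA epitope (annotated as a partial 3xHA match, consistent with a single tag), then residues 1248–1600 of human TNRC6C, with numbering based on isoform 2 according to the depositor. TNRC6C is a GW182-family protein that acts with Argonaute proteins in miRNA-mediated silencing and recruits deadenylase complexes.

The lambda N peptide binds BoxB RNA hairpins, so this kind of fusion is typically used in tethering assays. The fragment is recruited directly to a BoxB-containing reporter mRNA to test whether it can repress expression independently of miRNA targeting, while the HA tag allows detection. This fits the associated study of a C-terminal silencing domain in GW182 proteins. The depositor notes that the supplied sequence may be theoretical or only partly verified.
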