Addgene plasmid #146590: pCIneo-lambdaN-HA-HsTNRC6C_1248-1600_I
Purpose: Mammalian Expression of HsTNRC6C_1248-1600
Depositing lab: Elisa Izaurralde. Depositing organization: Max Planck Institute for Developmental Biology. Publication: A C-terminal silencing domain in GW182 is essential for miRNA function. Eulalio A, Helms S, Fritzsch C, Fauser M, Izaurralde E. RNA. 2009 Jun;15(6):1067-77. doi: 10.1261/rna.1605509. Epub 2009 Apr 21. PubMed 19383769.
Backbone
  Vector backbone: pCI-neo
  Vector type: Mammalian Expression
Growth in bacteria
  Bacterial resistance: Ampicillin, 100 μg/mL
  Growth temperature: 37°C
  Growth strain: DH5alpha
  Copy number: High Copy
Gene/Insert
  Gene/Insert name: HsTNRC6C_1248-1600
  Species: H. sapiens (human)
  Entrez Gene: TNRC6C
  Cloning method: Unknown
Terms and licenses: Academic/Nonprofit Terms; Industry Terms: Not Available to Industry
Depositor comments: Human TNRC6C isoform2 given by NCBI: NM_018996.3 Plasmids from this collection were made available to the research community and donated after the lab closed. Please note that the sequence provided by the depositing laboratory may be theoretical/predicted or based on Sanger sequencing results. There may be discrepancies between sequencing results obtained by Addgene and the depositor sequence. If an Addgene verified sequence is not available, please contact before placing your order to request that our lab fully sequence the plasmid.
How to cite: pCIneo-lambdaN-HA-HsTNRC6C_1248-1600_I was a gift from Elisa Izaurralde (Addgene plasmid # 146590 ; http://n2t.net/addgene:146590 ; RRID:Addgene_146590)
